>Addgene plasmid #249021 | pKlab228-pcDNA3-BRCA1(1314-end)-S1715R-V5-3xFLAG | addgene full sequence | sequence record 495999 | Addgene NGS Result
GACGGATCGGGAGATCTCCCGATCCCCTATGGTGCACTCTCAGTACAATCTGCTCTGATGCCGCATAGTT
AAGCCAGTATCTGCTCCCTGCTTGTGTGTTGGAGGTCGCTGAGTAGTGCGCGAGCAAAATTTAAGCTACA
ACAAGGCAAGGCTTGACCGACAATTGCATGAAGAATCTGCTTAGGGTTAGGCGTTTTGCGCTGCTTCGCG
ATGTACGGGCCAGATATACGCGTTGACATTGATTATTGACTAGTTATTAATAGTAATCAATTACGGGGTC
ATTAGTTCATAGCCCATATATGGAGTTCCGCGTTACATAACTTACGGTAAATGGCCCGCCTGGCTGACCG
CCCAACGACCCCCGCCCATTGACGTCAATAATGACGTATGTTCCCATAGTAACGCCAATAGGGACTTTCC
ATTGACGTCAATGGGTGGAGTATTTACGGTAAACTGCCCACTTGGCAGTACATCAAGTGTATCATATGCC
AAGTACGCCCCCTATTGACGTCAATGACGGTAAATGGCCCGCCTGGCATTATGCCCAGTACATGACCTTA
TGGGACTTTCCTACTTGGCAGTACATCTACGTATTAGTCATCGCTATTACCATGGTGATGCGGTTTTGGC
AGTACATCAATGGGCGTGGATAGCGGTTTGACTCACGGGGATTTCCAAGTCTCCACCCCATTGACGTCAA
TGGGAGTTTGTTTTGGCACCAAAATCAACGGGACTTTCCAAAATGTCGTAACAACTCCGCCCCATTGACG
CAAATGGGCGGTAGGCGTGTACGGTGGGAGGTCTATATAAGCAGAGCTCTCTGGCTAACTAGAGAACCCA
CTGCTTACTGGCTTATCGAAATTAATACGACTCACTATAGGGAGACCCAAGCTGGCTAGCGTTTAAACTT
AAGCTTGGTACCGAGCTCGGATCCACTAGTCCAGTGTGGTGGAATTCTGCAGATATCAACAAGTTTGTAC
AAAAAAGTTGGCATGGATCCTTTCTTGATTGGTTCTTCCAAACAAATGAGGCATCAGTCTGAAAGCCAGG
GAGTTGGTCTGAGTGACAAGGAATTGGTTTCAGATGATGAAGAAAGAGGAACGGGCTTGGAAGAAAATAA
TCAAGAAGAGCAAAGCATGGATTCAAACTTAGGTGAAGCAGCATCTGGGTGTGAGAGTGAAACAAGCGTC
TCTGAAGACTGCTCAGGGCTATCCTCTCAGAGTGACATTTTAACCACTCAGCAGAGGGATACCATGCAAC
ATAACCTGATAAAGCTCCAGCAGGAAATGGCTGAACTAGAAGCTGTGTTAGAACAGCATGGGAGCCAGCC
TTCTAACAGCTACCCTTCCATCATAAGTGACTCCTCTGCCCTTGAGGACCTGCGAAATCCAGAACAAAGC
ACATCAGAAAAAGCAGTATTAACTTCACAGAAAAGTAGTGAATACCCTATAAGCCAGAATCCAGAAGGCC
TTTCTGCTGACAAGTTTGAGGTGTCTGCAGATAGTTCTACCAGTAAAAATAAAGAACCAGGAGTGGAAAG
GTCATCCCCTTCTAAATGCCCATCATTAGATGATAGGTGGTACATGCACAGTTGCTCTGGGAGTCTTCAG
AATAGAAACTACCCATCTCAAGAGGAGCTCATTAAGGTTGTTGATGTGGAGGAGCAACAGCTGGAAGAGT
CTGGGCCACACGATTTGACGGAAACATCTTACTTGCCAAGGCAAGATCTAGAGGGAACCCCTTACCTGGA
ATCTGGAATCAGCCTCTTCTCTGATGACCCTGAATCTGATCCTTCTGAAGACAGAGCCCCAGAGTCAGCT
CGTGTTGGCAACATACCATCTTCAACCTCTGCATTGAAAGTTCCCCAATTGAAAGTTGCAGAATCTGCCC
AGGGTCCAGCTGCTGCTCATACTACTGATACTGCTGGGTATAATGCAATGGAAGAAAGTGTGAGCAGGGA
GAAGCCAGAATTGACAGCTTCAACAGAAAGGGTCAACAAAAGAATGTCCATGGTGGTGTCTGGCCTGACC
CCAGAAGAATTTATGCTCGTGTACAAGTTTGCCAGAAAACACCACATCACTTTAACTAATCTAATTACTG
AAGAGACTACTCATGTTGTTATGAAAACAGATGCTGAGTTTGTGTGTGAACGGACACTGAAATATTTTCT
AGGAATTGCGGGAGGAAAATGGGTAGTTCGCTATTTCTGGGTGACCCAGTCTATTAAAGAAAGAAAAATG
CTGAATGAGCATGATTTTGAAGTCAGAGGAGATGTGGTCAATGGAAGAAACCACCAAGGTCCAAAGCGAG
CAAGAGAATCCCAGGACAGAAAGATCTTCAGGGGGCTAGAAATCTGTTGCTATGGGCCCTTCACCAACAT
GCCCACAGATCAACTGGAATGGATGGTACAGCTGTGTGGTGCTTCTGTGGTGAAGGAGCTTTCATCATTC
ACCCTTGGCACAGGTGTCCACCCAATTGTGGTTGTGCAGCCAGATGCCTGGACAGAGGACAATGGCTTCC
ATGCAATTGGGCAGATGTGTGAGGCACCTGTGGTGACCCGAGAGTGGGTGTTGGACAGTGTAGCACTCTA
CCAGTGCCAGGAGCTGGACACCTACCTGATACCCCAGATCCCCCACAGCCACTACTACCCAACTTTCTTG
TACAAAGTGGTTGGTAAGCCTATCCCTAACCCTCTCCTCGGTCTCGATTCTACAGGCTCGGGCTCGACCT
CGGACTACAAAGACCATGACGGTGATTATAAAGATCATGACATCGACTACAAGGATGACGATGACAAGTG
ATAACTCGAGTCTAGAGGGCCCGTTTAAACCCGCTGATCAGCCTCGACTGTGCCTTCTAGTTGCCAGCCA
TCTGTTGTTTGCCCCTCCCCCGTGCCTTCCTTGACCCTGGAAGGTGCCACTCCCACTGTCCTTTCCTAAT
AAAATGAGGAAATTGCATCGCATTGTCTGAGTAGGTGTCATTCTATTCTGGGGGGTGGGGTGGGGCAGGA
CAGCAAGGGGAAGACAATAGCAGGCATGCTGGGGATGCGGTGGGCTCTATGGCTTCTGAGGCGGAAAGAA
CCAGCTGGGGCTCTAGGGGGTATCCCC
[124 nt withheld, positions 3108-3231]
C
[91 nt withheld, positions 3233-3323]
A
[49 nt withheld, positions 3325-3373]
CCTTTGACGTTGGAGTCCACGTTCTTT
[37 nt withheld, positions 3401-3437]
ACCCTATCTCGGTCTATTCTTTTGATTTATAAGGGATTTTGCCGATTTCGGCCTATTGGTTAAAAAATGA
GCTGATTTAACAAAAATTTAACGCGAATTAATTCTGTGGAATGTGTGTCAGTTAGGGTGTGGAAAGTCCC
CAGGCTCCCCAGCAGGCAGAAGTATGCAAAGCATGCATCTCAATTAGTCAGCAACCAGGTGTGGAAAGTC
CCCAGGCTCCCCAGCAGGCAGAAGTATGCAAAGCATGCATCTCAATTAGTCAGCAACCATAGTCCCGCCC
CTAACTCCGCCCATCCCGCCCCTAACTCCGCCCAGTTCCGCCCATTCTCCGCCCCATGGCTGACTAATTT
TTTTTATTTATGCAGAGGCCGAGGCCGCCTCTGCCTCTGAGCTATTCCAGAAGTAGTGAGGAGGCTTTTT
TGGAGGCCTAGGCTTTTGCAAAAAGCTCCCGGGAGCTTGTATATCCATTTTCGGATCTGATCAGCACGTG
ATGAAAAAGCCTGAACTCACCGCGACGTCTGTCGAGAAGTTTCTGATCGAAAAGTTCGACAGCGTCTCCG
ACCTGATGCAGCTCTCGGAGGGCGAAGAATCTCGTGCTTTCAGCTTCGATGTAGGAGGGCGTGGATATGT
CCTGCGGGTAAATAGCTGCGCCGATGGTTTCTACAAAGATCGTTATGTTTATCGGCACTTTGCATCGGCC
GCGCTCCCGATTCCGGAAGTGCTTGACATTGGGGAATTCAGCGAGAGCCTGACCTATTGCATCTCCCGCC
GTGCACAGGGTGTCACGTTGCAAGACCTGCCTGAAACCGAACTGCCCGCTGTTCTGCAGCCGGTCGCGGA
GGCCATGGATGCGATCGCTGCGGCCGATCTTAGCCAGACGAGCGGGTTCGGCCCATTCGGACCGCAAGGA
ATCGGTCAATACACTACATGGCGTGATTTCATATGCGCGATTGCTGATCCCCATGTGTATCACTGGCAAA
CTGTGATGGACGACACCGTCAGTGCGTCCGTCGCGCAGGCTCTCGATGAGCTGATGCTTTGGGCCGAGGA
CTGCCCCGAAGTCCGGCACCTCGTGCACGCGGATTTCGGCTCCAACAATGTCCTGACGGACAATGGCCGC
ATAACAGCGGTCATTGACTGGAGCGAGGCGATGTTCGGGGATTCCCAATACGAGGTCGCCAACATCTTCT
TCTGGAGGCCGTGGTTGGCTTGTATGGAGCAGCAGACGCGCTACTTCGAGCGGAGGCATCCGGAGCTTGC
AGGATCGCCGCGGCTCCGGGCGTATATGCTCCGCATTGGTCTTGACCAACTCTATCAGAGCTTGGTTGAC
GGCAATTTCGATGATGCAGCTTGGGCGCAGGGTCGATGCGACGCAATCGTCCGATCCGGAGCCGGGACTG
TCGGGCGTACACAAATCGCCCGCAGAAGCGCGGCCGTCTGGACCGATGGCTGTGTAGAAGTACTCGCCGA
TAGTGGAAACCGACGCCCCAGCACTCGTCCGAGGGCAAAGGAATAGCACGTGCTACGAGATTTCGATTCC
ACCGCCGCCTTCTATGAAAGGTTGGGCTTCGGAATCGTTTTCCGGGACGCCGGCTGGATGATCCTCCAGC
GCGGGGATCTCATGCTGGAGTTCTTCGCCCACCCCAACTTGTTTATTGCAGCTTATAATGGTTACAAATA
AAGCAATAGCATCACAAATTTCACAAATAAAGCATTTTTTTCACTGCATTCTAGTTGTGGTTTGTCCAAA
CTCATCAATGTATCTTATCATGTCTGTATACCGTCGACCTCTAGCTAGAGCTTGGCGTAATCATGGTCAT
AGCTGTTTCCTGTGTGAAATTGTTATCCGCTCACAATTCCACACAACATACGAGCCGGAAGCATAAAGTG
TAAAGCCTGGGGTGCCTAATGAGTGAGCTAACTCACATTAATTGCGTTGCGCTCACTGCCCGCTTTCCAG
TCGGGAAACCTGTCGTGCCAGCTGCATTAATGAATCGGCCAACGCGCGGGGAGAGGCGGTTTGCGTATTG
GGCGCTCTTCCGCTTCCTCGCTCACTGACTCGCTGCGCTCGGTCGTTCGGCTGCGGCGAGCGGTATCAGC
TCACTCAAAGGCGGTAATACGGTTATCCACAGAATCAGGGGATAACGCAGGAAAGAACATGTGAGCAAAA
GGCCAGCAAAAGGCCAGGAACCGTAAAAAGGCCGCGTTGCTGGCGTTTTTCCATAGGCTCCGCCCCCCTG
ACGAGCATCACAAAAATCGACGCTCAAGTCAGAGGTGGCGAAACCCGACAGGACTATAAAGATACCAGGC
GTTTCCCCCTGGAAGCTCCCTCGTGCGCTCTCCTGTTCCGACCCTGCCGCTTACCGGATACCTGTCCGCC
TTTCTCCCTTCGGGAAGCGTGGCGCTTTCTCATAGCTCACGCTGTAGGTATCTCAGTTCGGTGTAGGTCG
TTCGCTCCAAGCTGGGCTGTGTGCACGAACCCCCCGTTCAGCCCGACCGCTGCGCCTTATCCGGTAACTA
TCGTCTTGAGTCCAACCCGGTAAGACACGACTTATCGCCACTGGCAGCAGCCACTGGTAACAGGATTAGC
AGAGCGAGGTATGTAGGCGGTGCTACAGAGTTCTTGAAGTGGTGGCCTAACTACGGCTACACTAGAAGAA
CAGTATTTGGTATCTGCGCTCTGCTGAAGCCAGTTACCTTCGGAAAAAGAGTTGGTAGCTCTTGATCCGG
CAAACAAACCACCGCTGGTAGCGGTGGTTTTTTTGTTTGCAAGCAGCAGATTACGCGCAGAAAAAAAGGA
TCTCAAGAAGATCCTTTGATCTTTTCTACGGGGTCTGACGCTCAGTGGAACGAAAACTCACGTTAAGGGA
TTTTGGTCATGAGATTATCAAAAAGGATCTTCACCTAGATCCTTTTAAATTAAAAATGAAGTTTTAAATC
AATCTAAAGTATATATGAGTAAACTTGGTCTGACAGTTACCAATGCTTAATCAGTGAGGCACCTATCTCA
GCGATCTGTCTATTTCGTTCATCCATAGTTGCCTGACTCCCCGTCGTGTAGATAACTACGATACGGGAGG
GCTTACCATCTGGCCCCAGTGCTGCAATGATACCGCGAGACCCACGCTCACCGGCTCCAGATTTATCAGC
AATAAACCAGCCAGCCGGAAGGGCCGAGCGCAGAAGTGGTCCTGCAACTTTATCCGCCTCCATCCAGTCT
ATTAATTGTTGCCGGGAAGCTAGAGTAAGTAGTTCGCCAGTTAATAGTTTGCGCAACGTTGTTGCCATTG
CTACAGGCATCGTGGTGTCACGCTCGTCGTTTGGTATGGCTTCATTCAGCTCCGGTTCCCAACGATCAAG
GCGAGTTACATGATCCCCCATGTTGTGCAAAAAAGCGGTTAGCTCCTTCGGTCCTCCGATCGTTGTCAGA
AGTAAGTTGGCCGCAGTGTTATCACTCATGGTTATGGCAGCACTGCATAATTCTCTTACTGTCATGCCAT
CCGTAAGATGCTTTTCTGTGACTGGTGAGTACTCAACCAAGTCATTCTGAGAATAGTGTATGCGGCGACC
GAGTTGCTCTTGCCCGGCGTCAATACGGGATAATACCGCGCCACATAGCAGAACTTTAAAAGTGCTCATC
ATTGGAAAACGTTCTTCGGGGCGAAAACTCTCAAGGATCTTACCGCTGTTGAGATCCAGTTCGATGTAAC
CCACTCGTGCACCCAACTGATCTTCAGCATCTTTTACTTTCACCAGCGTTTCTGGGTGAGCAAAAACAGG
AAGGCAAAATGCCGCAAAAAAGGGAATAAGGGCGACACGGAAATGTTGAATACTCATACTCTTCCTTTTT
CAATATTATTGAAGCATTTATCAGGGTTATTGTCTCATGAGCGGATACATATTTGAATGTATTTAGAAAA
ATAAACAAATAGGGGTTCCGCGCACATTTCCCCGAAAAGTGCCACCTGACGTC
Features (pLannotate 1.2.2; 24 found; start..end, strand, type, name):
     28..80      -  misc_feature   bom (fragment): basis of mobility region from pBR322
    235..614     +  enhancer       CMV enhancer: human cytomegalovirus immediate early enhancer
    615..818     +  promoter       CMV promoter: human cytomegalovirus (CMV) immediate early promoter
    814..847     +  LTR            5' LTR (truncated) (fragment): truncated 5' long terminal repeat (LTR) from HIV-1
    863..881     +  promoter       T7 promoter: promoter for bacteriophage T7 RNA polymerase
    970..987     +  protein_bind   attB1 (fragment): mutant version of attB; core recombination site for the Gateway® BP reaction BP Clonase™
    996..2645    +  CDS            BRCA1 (fragment): BRCA1_HUMAN - Also known as RNF53. Experimental evidence at protein level: Swiss-Prot protein existence level 1. E3 ubiquitin-protein ligase that specifically mediates the formation of 'Lys-6'-linked polyubiquitin chains and plays a central role in DNA repair by facilitating cellular responses to DNA damage (PubMed:12890688, PubMed:14976165, PubMed:16818604, PubMed:17525340, PubMed:12887909, PubMed:10500182, PubMed:19261748). It is unclear whether it also mediates the formation of other types of polyubiquitin chains (PubMed:12890688). The BRCA1-BARD1 heterodimer coordinates a diverse range of
   2647..2671    -  protein_bind   attB2: mutant version of attB; recombination site for the Gateway® BP reaction BP Clonase™
   2673..2713    +  CDS            V5 tag (fragment): epitope tag from simian virus 5
   2733..2798    +  CDS            3xFLAG: three tandem FLAG® epitope tags, followed by an enterokinase cleavage site
   2848..2959    +  polyA_signal   bGH poly(A) signal: bovine growth hormone polyadenylation signal
   3066..3087    +  promoter       SV40 promoter (fragment): SV40 enhancer and early promoter
   3108..3536    +  rep_origin     f1 ori (sequence partly withheld): f1 bacteriophage origin of replication; arrow indicates direction of (+) strand synthesis
   3550..3879    +  promoter       SV40 promoter: SV40 enhancer and early promoter
   3928..4953    +  CDS            HygR: aminoglycoside phosphotransferase from E. coli; aph(4)-Ia; confers resistance to hygromycin
   4963..5088    +  CDS            ble (fragment): BLE_KLEPN - Experimental evidence at protein level: Swiss-Prot protein existence level 1. Binding protein with a strong affinity to the bleomycin family of antibiotics. Binds to CL990; an antimitotic-antibiotic compound. From Klebsiella pneumoniae.
   5083..5204    +  polyA_signal   SV40 poly(A) signal: SV40 polyadenylation signal
   5277..5293    -  protein_bind   lac operator: The lac repressor binds to the lac operator to inhibit transcription in E. coli. This inhibition can be relieved by adding lactose or isopropyl-β-D-thiogalactopyranoside (IPTG). lac repressor encoded by lacI
   5301..5331    -  promoter       lac promoter: promoter for the E. coli lac operon
   5346..5367    -  protein_bind   CAP binding site: CAP binding activates transcription in the presence of cAMP. E. coli catabolite activator protein
   5380..5472    -  CDS            lacI (fragment): lac repressor; lacI; The lac repressor binds to the lac operator to inhibit transcription in E. coli. This inhibition can be relieved by adding lactose or isopropyl-β-D-thiogalactopyranoside (IPTG).
   5655..6243    -  rep_origin     ori: high-copy-number ColE1/pMB1/pBR322/pUC origin of replication
   6414..7274    -  CDS            AmpR: β-lactamase; bla; confers resistance to ampicillin, carbenicillin, and related antibiotics
   7275..7379    -  promoter       AmpR promoter: bla
