[The description below was written by a language model from this plasmid's Addgene catalogue record and pLannotate feature annotations shown in this document.]
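Description:
pKlab228-pcDNA3-BRCA1(1314-end)-S1715R-V5-3xFLAG is a 7.4 kb mammalian expression plasmid built on a pcDNA3.1-type backbone. It is maintained in E. coli through a high-copy ColE1/pUC origin and an ampicillin resistance gene (β-lactamase under its own promoter), and it also carries an f1 origin. For selection in mammalian cells it contains a hygromycin resistance cassette driven by the SV40 enhancer/early promoter and terminated by the SV40 polyadenylation signal. The annotation also flags small fragments of a bleomycin-binding gene, lacI, an HIV-1 LTR and the pBR322 bom region. These appear to be backbone remnants rather than functional parts.

The payload is a C-terminal fragment of human BRCA1, from residue 1314 to the end of the protein, which includes the BRCT domain region and carries the S1715R substitution. The fragment was introduced by Gateway cloning and is flanked by attB1 and attB2 recombination sites. Downstream of attB2 come a V5 epitope and a 3xFLAG tag, so the expressed protein is tagged at its C terminus with V5 followed by 3xFLAG. Transcription is driven by the CMV immediate early enhancer and promoter and terminated by the bovine growth hormone polyadenylation signal. A T7 promoter upstream of the insert could also allow in vitro transcription.

According to the record, the plasmid expresses the tagged BRCT-containing fragment bearing S1715R in mammalian cells, where the epitope tags allow detection or immunoprecipitation. The associated publication concerns protein-folding chaperones, structure-function relationships and cancer risk in BRCA1 mutation carriers, which suggests the construct was used to study how this variant behaves.
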