Addgene plasmid #249021: pKlab228-pcDNA3-BRCA1(1314-end)-S1715R-V5-3xFLAG
Purpose: This plasmid expresses the C-terminally 3x-FLAG tagged BRCT domain that contains the S1715R mutation
Depositing lab: Georgios Karras. Depositing organization: University of Texas MD Anderson Cancer Center. Publication: Protein-folding chaperones predict structure-function relationships and cancer risk in BRCA1 mutation carriers. Gracia B, Montes P, Gutierrez AM, Arun B, Karras GI. Cell Rep. 2024 Feb 27;43(2):113803. doi: 10.1016/j.celrep.2024.113803. Epub 2024 Feb 17. PubMed 38368609.
Backbone
  Vector backbone: pcDNA3.1
  Vector type: Mammalian Expression
  Selectable markers: Hygromycin
Growth in bacteria
  Bacterial resistance: Ampicillin, 100 μg/mL
  Growth temperature: 37°C
  Growth strain: DH5alpha
  Copy number: High Copy
Gene/Insert
  Gene/Insert name: BRCA1(1314aa-end)
  Species: H. sapiens (human)
  Mutation: S1715R
  Entrez Gene: BRCA1 (a.k.a. BRCAI, BRCC1, BROVCA1, FANCS, IRIS, PNCA4, PPP1R53, PSCP, RNF53)
  Promoter: CMV Promoter
  Tag / fusion protein: 3x-FLAG-V5 (C terminal on insert)
  Cloning method: Gateway Cloning
Terms and licenses: Academic/Nonprofit Terms; Industry Terms: Not Available to Industry
How to cite: pKlab228-pcDNA3-BRCA1(1314-end)-S1715R-V5-3xFLAG was a gift from Georgios Karras (Addgene plasmid # 249021 ; http://n2t.net/addgene:249021 ; RRID:Addgene_249021)
